>Addgene plasmid #226750 | pAG496 | addgene full sequence | sequence record 450261 | Addgene NGS Result
AAGGGCTAATTCACTCCCAAAGAAGACAAGATATCCTTGATCTGTGGATCTACCACACACAAGGCTACTT
CCCTGATTAGCAGAACTACACACCAGGGCCAGGGGTCAGATATCCACTGACCTTTGGATGGTGCTACAAG
CTAGTACCAGTTGAGCCAGATAAGGTAGAAGAGGCCAATAAAGGAGAGAACACCAGCTTGTTACACCCTG
TGAGCCTGCATGGGATGGATGACCCGGAGAGAGAAGTGTTAGAGTGGAGGTTTGACAGCCGCCTAGCATT
TCATCACGTGGCCCGAGAGCTGCATCCGGAGTACTTCAAGAACTGCTGATATCGAGCTTGCTACAAGGGA
CTTTCCGCTGGGGACTTTCCAGGGAGGCGTGGCCTGGGCGGGACTGGGGAGTGGCGAGCCCTCAGATCCT
GCATATAAGCAGCTGCTTTTTGCCTGTACTGGGTCTCTCTGGTTAGACCAGATCTGAGCCTGGGAGCTCT
CTGGCTAACTAGGGAACCCACTGCTTAAGCCTCAATAAAGCTTGCCTTGAGTGCTTCAAGTAGTGTGTGC
CCGTCTGTTGTGTGACTCTGGTAACTAGAGATCCCTCAGACCCTTTTAGTCAGTGTGGAAAATCTCTAGC
AGTGGCGCCCGAACAGGGACTTGAAAGCGAAAGGGAAACCAGAGGAGCTCTCTCGACGCAGGACTCGGCT
TGCTGAAGCGCGCACGGCAAGAGGCGAGGGGCGGCGACTGGTGAGTACGCCAAAAATTTTGACTAGCGGA
GGCTAGAAGGAGAGAGATGGGTGCGAGAGCGTCAGTATTAAGCGGGGGAGAATTAGATCGCGATGGGAAA
AAATTCGGTTAAGGCCAGGGGGAAAGAAAAAATATAAATTAAAACATATAGTATGGGCAAGCAGGGAGCT
AGAACGATTCGCAGTTAATCCTGGCCTGTTAGAAACATCAGAAGGCTGTAGACAAATACTGGGACAGCTA
CAACCATCCCTTCAGACAGGATCAGAAGAACTTAGATCATTATATAATACAGTAGCAACCCTCTATTGTG
TGCATCAAAGGATAGAGATAAAAGACACCAAGGAAGCTTTAGACAAGATAGAGGAAGAGCAAAACAAAAG
TAAGACCACCGCACAGCAAGCGGCCGGCCGCTGATCTTCAGACCTGGAGGAGGAGATATGAGGGACAATT
GGAGAAGTGAATTATATAAATATAAAGTAGTAAAAATTGAACCATTAGGAGTAGCACCCACCAAGGCAAA
GAGAAGAGTGGTGCAGAGAGAAAAAAGAGCAGTGGGAATAGGAGCTTTGTTCCTTGGGTTCTTGGGAGCA
GCAGGAAGCACTATGGGCGCAGCGTCAATGACGCTGACGGTACAGGCCAGACAATTATTGTCTGGTATAG
TGCAGCAGCAGAACAATTTGCTGAGGGCTATTGAGGCGCAACAGCATCTGTTGCAACTCACAGTCTGGGG
CATCAAGCAGCTCCAGGCAAGAATCCTGGCTGTGGAAAGATACCTAAAGGATCAACAGCTCCTGGGGATT
TGGGGTTGCTCTGGAAAACTCATTTGCACCACTGCTGTGCCTTGGAATGCTAGTTGGAGTAATAAATCTC
TGGAACAGATTTGGAATCACACGACCTGGATGGAGTGGGACAGAGAAATTAACAATTACACAAGCTTAAT
ACACTCCTTAATTGAAGAATCGCAAAACCAGCAAGAAAAGAATGAACAAGAATTATTGGAATTAGATAAA
TGGGCAAGTTTGTGGAATTGGTTTAACATAACAAATTGGCTGTGGTATATAAAATTATTCATAATGATAG
TAGGAGGCTTGGTAGGTTTAAGAATAGTTTTTGCTGTACTTTCTATAGTGAATAGAGTTAGGCAGGGATA
TTCACCATTATCGTTTCAGACCCACCTCCCAACCCCGAGGGGACCCGACAGGCCCGAAGGAATAGAAGAA
GAAGGTGGAGAGAGAGACAGAGACAGATCCATTCGATTAGTGAACGGATCTCGACGGTATCGCCAAATGG
CAGTATTCATCCACAATTTTAAAAGAAAAGGGGGGATTGGGGGGTACAGTGCAGGGGAAAGAATAGTAGA
CATAATAGCAACAGACATACAAACTAAAGAATTACAAAAACAAATTACAAAAATTCAAAATTTTCGGGTT
TATTACAGGGACAGCAGAGATCCAGTTTGGATCGATAAGCTTGATATCGAATTCGGGAGGTGGTCCCTGC
AGTTACGCCAATGATAACCCCCGCCAGAAAAATCTTAGTAGCCTTCCCTTTTTGTTTTCCGTGCCCCAAC
TCGGCGGATTGACTCGGCCCCTTCCGGAAACACCCGAATCAACTTCTAGTCAAATTATTGTTCACGCCGC
AATGACCCACCCCTGGCCCGCGTCTGTGGAACTGACCCCTGGTGTACAGGAGAGTTCGCTGCTGAAAGTG
GTCCCAAAGGGGTACTAGTTTTTAAGCTCCCAACTCCCCCTCCCCCAGCGTCTGGAGGATTCCACACCCT
CGCACCGCAGGGGCGAGGAAGTGGGCGGAGTCCGGTTTTGGCGCCAGCCGCTGAGGCTGCCAAGCAGAAA
AGCCACCGCTGAGGAGACTCCGGTCACTGTCCTCGCCCCGCCTCCCCCTTCCCTCCCCTTGGGGACCACC
GGGCGCCACGCCGCGAACGGTAAGTGCCGCGGTCGTCGGCGCCTCCGCCCTCCCCCTAGGGCCCCAATTC
CCAGCGGGCGCGGCGCGCGGCCCCTCCCCCCGCCGGGCGCGCGCCCGCTGCCCCGCCCTTCGTGGCCGCC
CGGCGTGGGCGGTGCCACCCCTCCCCCCGGCGGCCCCGCGCGCAGCTCCCGGCTCCCTCCCCCTTCGGAT
GTGGCTTGAGCTGTAGGCGCGGAGGGGCTCCGGTGCCCGTCAGTGGGCAGAGCGCACATCGCCCACAGTC
CCCGAGAAGTTGGGGGGAGGGGTCGGCAATTGAACCGGTGCCTAGAGAAGGTGGCGCGGGGTAAACTGGG
AAAGTGATGTCGTGTACTGGCTCCGCCTTTTTCCCGAGGGTGGGGGAGAACCGTATATAAGTGCAGTAGT
CGCCGTGAACGTTCTTTTTCGCAACGGGTTTGCCGCCAGAACACAGGTAAGTGCCGTGTGTGGTTCCCGC
GGGCCTGGCCTCTTTACGGGTTATGGCCCTTGCGTGCCTTGAATTACTTCCACCTGGCTGCAGTACGTGA
TTCTTGATCCCGAGCTTCGGGTTGGAAGTGGGTGGGAGAGTTCGAGGCCTTGCGCTTAAGGAGCCCCTTC
GCCTCGTGCTTGAGTTGAGGCCTGGCCTGGGCGCTGGGGCCGCCGCGTGCGAATCTGGTGGCACCTTCGC
GCCTGTCTCGCTGCTTTCGATAAGTCTCTAGCCATTTAAAATTTTTGATGACCTGCTGCGACGCTTTTTT
TCTGGCAAGATAGTCTTGTAAATGCGGGCCAAGATCTGCACACTGGTATTTCGGTTTTTGGGGCCGCGGG
CGGCGACGGGGCCCGTGCGTCCCAGCGCACATGTTCGGCGAGGCGGGGCCTGCGAGCGCGGCCACCGAGA
ATCGGACGGGGGTAGTCTCAAGCTGGCCGGCCTGCTCTGGTGCCTGGCCTCGCGCCGCCGTGTATCGCCC
CGCCCTGGGCGGCAAGGCTGGCCCGGTCGGCACCAGTTGCGTGAGCGGAAAGATGGCCGCTTCCCGGCCC
TGCTGCAGGGAGCTCAAAATGGAGGACGCGGCGCTCGGGAGAGCGGGCGGGTGAGTCACCCACACAAAGG
AAAAGGGCCTTTCCGTCCTCAGCCGTCGCTTCATGTGACTCCACGGAGTACCGGGCGCCGTCCAGGCACC
TCGATTAGTTCTCGAGCTTTTGGAGTACGTCGTCTTTAGGTTGGGGGGAGGGGTTTTATGCGATGGAGTT
TCCCCACACTGAGTGGGTGGAGACTGAAGTTAGGCCAGCTTGGCACTTGATGTAATTCTCCTTGGAATTT
GCCCTTTTTGAGTTTGGATCTTGGTTCATTCTCAAGCCTCAGACAGTGGTTCAAAGTTTTTTTCTTCCAT
TTCAGGTGTCGTGGAATTCTCACGCGTCTGCAGGATATCAAGCTTGCGGTACCGCGGGCCCGAAGCTTAC
GCCACCATGAGCGAGCTGATTAAGGAGAACATGCACATGAAGCTGTACATGGAGGGCACCGTGGACAACC
ATCACTTCAAGTGCACATCCGAGGGCGAAGGCAAGCCCTACGAGGGCACCCAGACCATGAGAATCAAGGT
GGTCGAGGGCGGCCCTCTCCCCTTCGCCTTCGACATCCTGGCTACTAGCTTCCTCTACGGCAGCAAGACC
TTCATCAACCACACCCAGGGCATCCCCGACTTCTTCAAGCAGTCCTTCCCTGAGGGCTTCACATGGGAGA
GAGTCACCACATACGAAGACGGGGGCGTGCTGACCGCTACCCAGGACACCAGCCTCCAGGACGGCTGCCT
CATCTACAACGTCAAGATCAGAGGGGTGAACTTCACATCCAACGGCCCTGTGATGCAGAAGAAAACACTC
GGCTGGGAGGCCTTCACCGAGACGCTGTACCCCGCTGACGGCGGCCTGGAAGGCAGAAACGACATGGCCC
TGAAGCTCGTGGGCGGGAGCCATCTGATCGCAAACATCAAGACCACATATAGATCCAAGAAACCCGCTAA
GAACCTCAAGATGCCTGGCGTCTACTATGTGGACTACAGACTGGAAAGAATCAAGGAGGCCAACAACGAG
ACCTACGTCGAGCAGCACGAGGTGGCAGTGGCCAGATACTGCGACCTCCCTAGCAAACTGGGGCACAAGC
TTAATGGAAGCGGAGCTACTAACTTCAGCCTGCTGAAGCAGGCTGGAGACGTGGAGGAGAACCCTGGACC
TGGATCCGCGGACGCGGCCAGTCAGGTGCTCCTGGGCTCCGGTCTCACCATCCTGTCCCAGCCGCTCATG
TACGTGAAAGTGCTCATCCAGGTGGGATATGAGCCTCTTCCTCCAACAATAGGACGAAATATTTTTGGGC
GGCAAGTGTGTCAGCTTCCTGGTCTCTTTAGTTATGCTCAGCACATTGCCAGTATCGATGGGAGGCGCGG
GTTGTTCACAGGCTTAACTCCAAGACTGTGTTCGGGAGTCCTTGGAACTGTGGTCCATGGTAAAGTTTTA
CAGCATTACCAGGAGAGTGACAAGGGTGAGGAGTTAGGACCTGGAAATGTACAGAAAGAAGTCTCATCTT
CCTTTGACCACGTTATCAAGGAGACAACTCGAGAGATGATCGCTCGTTCTGCTGCTACCCTCATCACACA
TCCCTTCCATGTGATCACTCTGAGATCTATGGTACAGTTCATTGGCAGAGAATCCAAGTACTGTGGACTT
TGTGATTCCATAATAACCATCTATCGGGAAGAGGGCATTCTAGGATTTTTCGCGGGTCTTGTTCCTCGCC
TTCTAGGTGACATCCTTTCTTTGTGGCTGTGTAACTCACTGGCCTACCTCGTCAATACCTATGCACTGGA
CAGTGGGGTTTCTACCATGAATGAAATGAAGAGTTATTCTCAAGCTGTCACAGGATTTTTTGCGAGTATG
TTGACCTATCCCTTTGTGCTTGTCTCCAATCTTATGGCTGTCAACAACTGTGGTCTTGCTGGTGGATGCC
CTCCTTACTCCCCAATATATACGTCTTGGATAGACTGTTGGTGCATGCTACAAAAAGAGGGGAATATGAG
CCGAGGAAATAGCTTATTTTTCCGGAAGGTCCCCTTTGGGAAGACTTATTGTTGTGACCTGAAAATGTTA
ATTTAATAAGGCCGCGACTCTAGAGTCGACCTGCAGGCATGCAAGCTTGATATCAAGCTTATCGATAATC
AACCTCTGGATTACAAAATTTGTGAAAGATTGACTGGTATTCTTAACTATGTTGCTCCTTTTACGCTATG
TGGATACGCTGCTTTAATGCCTTTGTATCATGCTATTGCTTCCCGTATGGCTTTCATTTTCTCCTCCTTG
TATAAATCCTGGTTGCTGTCTCTTTATGAGGAGTTGTGGCCCGTTGTCAGGCAACGTGGCGTGGTGTGCA
CTGTGTTTGCTGACGCAACCCCCACTGGTTGGGGCATTGCCACCACCTGTCAGCTCCTTTCCGGGACTTT
CGCTTTCCCCCTCCCTATTGCCACGGCGGAACTCATCGCCGCCTGCCTTGCCCGCTGCTGGACAGGGGCT
CGGCTGTTGGGCACTGACAATTCCGTGGTGTTGTCGGGGAAATCATCGTCCTTTCCTTGGCTGCTCGCCT
GTGTTGCCACCTGGATTCTGCGCGGGACGTCCTTCTGCTACGTCCCTTCGGCCCTCAATCCAGCGGACCT
TCCTTCCCGCGGCCTGCTGCCGGCTCTGCGGCCTCTTCCGCGTCTTCGCCTTCGCCCTCAGACGAGTCGG
ATCTCCCTTTGGGCCGCCTCCCCGCATCGATACCGTCGACCTCGAGGGAATTAATTCGAGCTCGGTACCT
TTAAGACCAATGACTTACAAGGCAGCTGTAGATCTTAGCCACTTTTTAAAAGAAAAGGGGGGACTGGAAG
GGCTAATTCACTCCCAACGAAGACAAGATCTGCTTTTTGCTTGTACTGGGTCTCTCTGGTTAGACCAGAT
CTGAGCCTGGGAGCTCTCTGGCTAACTAGGGAACCCACTGCTTAAGCCTCAATAAAGCTTGCCTTGAGTG
CTTCAAGTAGTGTGTGCCCGTCTGTTGTGTGACTCTGGTAACTAGAGATCCCTCAGACCCTTTTAGTCAG
TGTGGAAAATCTCTAGCAGCATCTAGAATTAATTCCGTGTATTCTATAGTGTCACCTAAATCGTATGTGT
ATGATACATAAGGTTATGTATTAATTGTAGCCGCGTTCTAACGACAATATGTACAAGCCTAATTGTGTAG
CATCTGGCTTACTGAAGCAGACCCTATCATCTCTCTCGTAAACTGCCGTCAGAGTCGGTTTGGTTGGACG
AACCTTCTGAGTTTCTGGTAACGCCGTCCCGCACCCGGAAATGGTCAGCGAACCAATCAGCAGGGTCATC
GCTAGCCAGATCCTCTACGCCGGACGCATCGTGGCCGGCATCACCGGCGCCACAGGTGCGGTTGCTGGCG
CCTATATCGCCGACATCACCGATGGGGAAGATCGGGCTCGCCACTTCGGGCTCATGAGCGCTTGTTTCGG
CGTGGGTATGGTGGCAGGCCCCGTGGCCGGGGGACTGTTGGGCGCCATCTCCTTGCATGCACCATTCCTT
GCGGCGGCGGTGCTCAACGGCCTCAACCTACTACTGGGCTGCTTCCTAATGCAGGAGTCGCATAAGGGAG
AGCGTCGAATGGTGCACTCTCAGTACAATCTGCTCTGATGCCGCATAGTTAAGCCAGCCCCGACACCCGC
CAACACCCGCTGACGCGCCCTGACGGGCTTGTCTGCTCCCGGCATCCGCTTACAGACAAGCTGTGACCGT
CTCCGGGAGCTGCATGTGTCAGAGGTTTTCACCGTCATCACCGAAACGCGCGAGACGAAAGGGCCTCGTG
ATACGCCTATTTTTATAGGTTAATGTCATGATAATAATGGTTTCTTAGACGTCAGGTGGCACTTTTCGGG
GAAATGTGCGCGGAACCCCTATTTGTTTATTTTTCTAAATACATTCAAATATGTATCCGCTCATGAGACA
ATAACCCTGATAAATGCTTCAATAATATTGAAAAAGGAAGAGTATGAGTATTCAACATTTCCGTGTCGCC
CTTATTCCCTTTTTTGCGGCATTTTGCCTTCCTGTTTTTGCTCACCCAGAAACGCTGGTGAAAGTAAAAG
ATGCTGAAGATCAGTTGGGTGCACGAGTGGGTTACATCGAACTGGATCTCAACAGCGGTAAGATCCTTGA
GAGTTTTCGCCCCGAAGAACGTTTTCCAATGATGAGCACTTTTAAAGTTCTGCTATGTGGCGCGGTATTA
TCCCGTATTGACGCCGGGCAAGAGCAACTCGGTCGCCGCATACACTATTCTCAGAATGACTTGGTTGAGT
ACTCACCAGTCACAGAAAAGCATCTTACGGATGGCATGACAGTAAGAGAATTATGCAGTGCTGCCATAAC
CATGAGTGATAACACTGCGGCCAACTTACTTCTGACAACGATCGGAGGACCGAAGGAGCTAACCGCTTTT
TTGCACAACATGGGGGATCATGTAACTCGCCTTGATCGTTGGGAACCGGAGCTGAATGAAGCCATACCAA
ACGACGAGCGTGACACCACGATGCCTGTAGCAATGGCAACAACGTTGCGCAAACTATTAACTGGCGAACT
ACTTACTCTAGCTTCCCGGCAACAATTAATAGACTGGATGGAGGCGGATAAAGTTGCAGGACCACTTCTG
CGCTCGGCCCTTCCGGCTGGCTGGTTTATTGCTGATAAATCTGGAGCCGGTGAGCGTGGGTCTCGCGGTA
TCATTGCAGCACTGGGGCCAGATGGTAAGCCCTCCCGTATCGTAGTTATCTACACGACGGGGAGTCAGGC
AACTATGGATGAACGAAATAGACAGATCGCTGAGATAGGTGCCTCACTGATTAAGCATTGGTAACTGTCA
GACCAAGTTTACTCATATATACTTTAGATTGATTTAAAACTTCATTTTTAATTTAAAAGGATCTAGGTGA
AGATCCTTTTTGATAATCTCATGACCAAAATCCCTTAACGTGAGTTTTCGTTCCACTGAGCGTCAGACCC
CGTAGAAAAGATCAAAGGATCTTCTTGAGATCCTTTTTTTCTGCGCGTAATCTGCTGCTTGCAAACAAAA
AAACCACCGCTACCAGCGGTGGTTTGTTTGCCGGATCAAGAGCTACCAACTCTTTTTCCGAAGGTAACTG
GCTTCAGCAGAGCGCAGATACCAAATACTGTTCTTCTAGTGTAGCCGTAGTTAGGCCACCACTTCAAGAA
CTCTGTAGCACCGCCTACATACCTCGCTCTGCTAATCCTGTTACCAGTGGCTGCTGCCAGTGGCGATAAG
TCGTGTCTTACCGGGTTGGACTCAAGACGATAGTTACCGGATAAGGCGCAGCGGTCGGGCTGAACGGGGG
GTTCGTGCACACAGCCCAGCTTGGAGCGAACGACCTACACCGAACTGAGATACCTACAGCGTGAGCTATG
AGAAAGCGCCACGCTTCCCGAAGGGAGAAAGGCGGACAGGTATCCGGTAAGCGGCAGGGTCGGAACAGGA
GAGCGCACGAGGGAGCTTCCAGGGGGAAACGCCTGGTATCTTTATAGTCCTGTCGGGTTTCGCCACCTCT
GACTTGAGCGTCGATTTTTGTGATGCTCGTCAGGGGGGCGGAGCCTATGGAAAAACGCCAGCAACGCGGC
CTTTTTACGGTTCCTGGCCTTTTGCTGGCCTTTTGCTCACATGTTCTTTCCTGCGTTATCCCCTGATTCT
GTGGATAACCGTATTACCGCCTTTGAGTGAGCTGATACCGCTCGCCGCAGCCGAACGACCGAGCGCAGCG
AGTCAGTGAGCGAGGAAGCGGAAGAGCGCCCAATACGCAAACCGCCTCTCCCCGCGCGTTGGCCGATTCA
TTAATGCAGCTGTGGAATGTGTGTCAGTTAGGGTGTGGAAAGTCCCCAGGCTCCCCAGCAGGCAGAAGTA
TGCAAAGCATGCATCTCAATTAGTCAGCAACCAGGTGTGGAAAGTCCCCAGGCTCCCCAGCAGGCAGAAG
TATGCAAAGCATGCATCTCAATTAGTCAGCAACCATAGTCCCGCCCCTAACTCCGCCCATCCCGCCCCTA
ACTCCGCCCAGTTCCGCCCATTCTCCGCCCCATGGCTGACTAATTTTTTTTATTTATGCAGAGGCCGAGG
CCGCCTCGGCCTCTGAGCTATTCCAGAAGTAGTGAGGAGGCTTTTTTGGAGGCCTAGGCTTTTGCAAAAA
GCTTGGACACAAGACAGGCTTGCGAGATATGTTTGAGAATACCACTTTATCCCGCGTCAGGGAGAGGCAG
TGCGTAAAAAGACGCGGACTCATGTGAAATACTGGTTTTTAGTGCGCCAGATCTCTATAATCTCGCGCAA
CCTATTTTCCCCTCGAACACTTTTTAAGCCGTAGATAAACAGGCTGGGACACTTCACATGAGCGAAAAAT
ACATCGTCACCTGGGACATGTTGCAGATCCATGCACGTAAACTCGCAAGCCGACTGATGCCTTCTGAACA
ATGGAAAGGCATTATTGCCGTAAGCCGTGGCGGTCTGTACCGGGTGCGTTACTGGCGCGTGAACTGGGTA
TTCGTCATGTCGATACCGTTTGTATTTCCAGCTACGATCACGACAACCAGCGCGAGCTTAAAGTGCTGAA
ACGCGCAGAAGGCGATGGCGAAGGCTTCATCGTTATTGATGACCTGGTGGATACCGGTGGTACTGCGGTT
GCGATTCGTGAAATGTATCCAAAAGCGCACTTTGTCACCATCTTCGCAAAACCGGCTGGTCGTCCGCTGG
TTGATGACTATGTTGTTGATATCCCGCAAGATACCTGGATTGAACAGCCGTGGGATATGGGCGTCGTATT
CGTCCCGCCAATCTCCGGTCGCTAATCTTTTCAACGCCTGGCACTGCCGGGCGTTGTTCTTTTTAACTTC
AGGCGGGTTACAATAGTTTCCAGTAAGTATTCTGGAGGCTGCATCCATGACACAGGCAAACCTGAGCGAA
ACCCTGTTCAAACCCCGCTTTAAACATCCTGAAACCTCGACGCTAGTCCGCCGCTTTAATCACGGCGCAC
AACCGCCTGTGCAGTCGGCCCTTGATGGTAAAACCATCCCTCACTGGTATCGCATGATTAACCGTCTGAT
GTGGATCTGGCGCGGCATTGACCCACGCGAAATCCTCGACGTCCAGGCACGTATTGTGATGAGCGATGCC
GAACGTACCGACGATGATTTATACGATACGGTGATTGGCTACCGTGGCGGCAACTGGATTTATGAGTGGG
CCCCGGATCTTTGTGAAGGAACCTTACTTCTGTGGTGTGACATAATTGGACAAACTACCTACAGAGATTT
AAAGCTCTAAGGTAAATATAAAATTTTTAAGTGTATAATGTGTTAAACTACTGATTCTAATTGTTTGTGT
ATTTTAGATTCCAACCTATGGAACTGATGAATGGGAGCAGTGGTGGAATGCCTTTAATGAGGAAAACCTG
TTTTGCTCAGAAGAAATGCCATCTAGTGATGATGAGGCTACTGCTGACTCTCAACATTCTACTCCTCCAA
AAAAGAAGAGAAAGGTAGAAGACCCCAAGGACTTTCCTTCAGAATTGCTAAGTTTTTTGAGTCATGCTGT
GTTTAGTAATAGAACTCTTGCTTGCTTTGCTATTTACACCACAAAGGAAAAAGCTGCACTGCTATACAAG
AAAATTATGGAAAAATATTCTGTAACCTTTATAAGTAGGCATAACAGTTATAATCATAACATACTGTTTT
TTCTTACTCCACACAGGCATAGAGTGTCTGCTATTAATAACTATGCTCAAAAATTGTGTACCTTTAGCTT
TTTAATTTGTAAAGGGGTTAATAAGGAATATTTGATGTATAGTGCCTTGACTAGAGATCATAATCAGCCA
TACCACATTTGTAGAGGTTTTACTTGCTTTAAAAAACCTCCCACACCTCCCCCTGAACCTGAAACATAAA
ATGAATGCAATTGTTGTTGTTAACTTGTTTATTGCAGCTTATAATGGTTACAAATAAAGCAATAGCATCA
CAAATTTCACAAATAAAGCATTTTTTTCACTGCATTCTAGTTGTGGTTTGTCCAAACTCATCAATGTATC
TTATCATGTCTGGATCAACTGGATAACTCAAGCTAACCAAAATCATCCCAAACTTCCCACCCCATACCCT
ATTACCACTGCCAATTACCTGTGGTTTCATTTACTCTAAACCTGTGATTCCTCTGAATTATTTTCATTTT
AAAGAAATTGTATTTGTTAAATATGTACTACAAACTTAGTAGTTGG
Features (pLannotate 1.2.2; 35 found; start..end, strand, type, name):
    374..631     +  LTR            5' LTR (truncated): truncated 5' long terminal repeat (LTR) from HIV-1
    678..803     +  misc_feature   HIV-1 Ψ: packaging signal of human immunodeficiency virus type 1
    787..1125    +  CDS            HIV-1 gag (fragment): gag protein from human immunodeficiency virus 1; gag
   1300..1533    +  misc_feature   RRE: The Rev response element (RRE) of HIV-1 allows for Rev-dependent mRNA export from the nucleus to the cytoplasm.
   1910..2010    +  CDS            Rev (fragment): human immunodeficiency virus 1 (HIV-1) Rev protein; rev; enhances nuclear export of unspliced and incompletely spliced viral mRNAs
   2047..2164    +  misc_feature   cPPT/CTS: central polypurine tract and central termination sequence of HIV-1
   2201..2224    -  misc_feature   MCS (fragment): pBluescript multiple cloning site
   2915..3126    +  promoter       EF-1α core promoter: core promoter for human elongation factor EF-1α
   3127..4065    +  intron         EF-1α intron A: intron upstream of the start codon of human EF-1α
   4137..4835    +  CDS            TagBFP: TagBFP is a basic (constitutively fluorescent) blue fluorescent protein published in 2008, derived from Entacmaea quadricolor. It is reported to be a very rapidly-maturing monomer with very low acid sensitivity.
   4908..5813    +  CDS            MTCH2: MTCH2_HUMAN - Also known as MIMP. Experimental evidence at protein level: Swiss-Prot protein existence level 1. The substrate transported is not yet known. Induces mitochondrial depolarization. From Homo sapiens (Human).
   5828..5858    +  misc_feature   MCS (fragment): pUC18/19 multiple cloning site
   5859..5877    +  misc_feature   MCS (fragment): pBluescript multiple cloning site
   5877..6465    +  misc_feature   WPRE: woodchuck hepatitis virus posttranscriptional regulatory element
   6466..6488    +  misc_feature   MCS (fragment): pBluescript multiple cloning site
   6505..6573    +  CDS            nef (fragment): NEF_HV1Z2 - Experimental evidence at protein level: Swiss-Prot protein existence level 1. Extracellular Nef protein targets CD4(+) T-lymphocytes for apoptosis by interacting with CXCR4 surface receptors. From Human immunodeficiency virus type 1 group M subtype D (isolate Z2/CDC-Z34) (HIV-1).
   6575..6808    +  LTR            3' LTR (ΔU3): self-inactivating 3' long terminal repeat (LTR) from HIV-1
   6833..6851    -  promoter       SP6 promoter: promoter for bacteriophage SP6 RNA polymerase
   7079..7358    +  CDS            TcR (fragment): tetracycline efflux protein; tet; confers resistance to tetracycline
   7359..7407    -  misc_feature   bom (fragment): basis of mobility region from pBR322
   7509..7544    -  CDS            rop (fragment): Rop protein, which maintains plasmids at low copy number; rop
   7639..7743    +  promoter       AmpR promoter: bla
   7744..8604    +  CDS            AmpR: β-lactamase; bla; confers resistance to ampicillin, carbenicillin, and related antibiotics
   8775..9363    +  rep_origin     ori: high-copy-number ColE1/pMB1/pBR322/pUC origin of replication
   9546..9602    +  CDS            lacI (fragment): lac repressor; lacI; The lac repressor binds to the lac operator to inhibit transcription in E. coli. This inhibition can be relieved by adding lactose or isopropyl-β-D-thiogalactopyranoside (IPTG).
   9609..9938    +  promoter       SV40 promoter: SV40 enhancer and early promoter
  10138..10257   +  CDS            gpt (fragment): XGPT_ECOLI - Also known as gpp, gxu. Experimental evidence at protein level: Swiss-Prot protein existence level 1. Purine salvage pathway enzyme that catalyzes the transfer of the ribosyl-5-phosphate group from 5-phospho-alpha-D-ribose 1- diphosphate (PRPP) to the N9 position of the 6-oxopurines guanine and xanthine to form the corresponding ribonucleotides GMP (guanosine 5'- monophosphate) and XMP (xanthosine 5'-monophosphate), with the release of PPi. To a lesser extent, also acts on hypoxanthine (PubMed:9100006, PubMed:3886014). Does not ribophosphorylate adenine (PubMed:3886014). From Esch
  10257..10592   +  CDS            gpt (fragment): XGPT_ECOLI - Also known as gpp, gxu. Experimental evidence at protein level: Swiss-Prot protein existence level 1. Purine salvage pathway enzyme that catalyzes the transfer of the ribosyl-5-phosphate group from 5-phospho-alpha-D-ribose 1- diphosphate (PRPP) to the N9 position of the 6-oxopurines guanine and xanthine to form the corresponding ribonucleotides GMP (guanosine 5'- monophosphate) and XMP (xanthosine 5'-monophosphate), with the release of PPi. To a lesser extent, also acts on hypoxanthine (PubMed:9100006, PubMed:3886014). Does not ribophosphorylate adenine (PubMed:3886014). From Esch
  10687..10992   +  CDS            frsA (fragment): FRSA_ECOLI - Also known as yafA. Experimental evidence at protein level: Swiss-Prot protein existence level 1. Catalyzes the hydrolysis of esters (PubMed:15808744). Displays esterase activity toward pNP-butyrate (PubMed:15808744). May stimulate mixed-acid fermentation by acting as a fermentation/respiration switch that down-regulates respiration and up- regulates fermentation rates (PubMed:15169777). From Escherichia coli (strain K12).
  10996..11070   +  CDS            small t antigen (fragment): SV40 (simian virus 40) small t antigen
  11072..11137   +  intron         small t intron: SV40 (simian virus 40) small t antigen intron
  11267..11287   +  CDS            SV40 NLS: nuclear localization signal of SV40 (simian virus 40) large T antigen
  11606..11689   +  CDS            large T antigen (fragment): large T antigen from SV40 (simian virus 40)
  11712..11846   +  polyA_signal   SV40 poly(A) signal: SV40 polyadenylation signal
  12013..326     +  CDS            nef (fragment) (across the origin): NEF_HV1BR - Experimental evidence at protein level: Swiss-Prot protein existence level 1. Extracellular Nef protein targets CD4(+) T-lymphocytes for apoptosis by interacting with CXCR4 surface receptors (PubMed:14990729). From Human immunodeficiency virus type 1 group M subtype B (isolate BRU/LAI) (HIV-1).
