[The description below was written by a language model from this plasmid's Addgene catalogue record and pLannotate feature annotations shown in this document.]
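Description:
pAG496 is a 12,016-nt lentiviral transfer plasmid built on the MH0006 backbone for expressing exogenous human MTCH2 (also known as MIMP or SLC25A50) in mammalian cells. It is maintained in E. coli through a high-copy ColE1/pUC-type origin and selected with ampicillin via the bla gene. The backbone also carries remnants of older vector lineages: fragments of the tetracycline resistance gene, bom and rop, and an SV40 promoter followed by gpt fragments, small t intron sequence and an SV40 polyadenylation signal. These appear to be historical carry-over and not functional parts of the design.

The viral portion has the usual HIV-1-derived elements. A truncated 5' LTR, the Ψ packaging signal with a gag fragment, the Rev response element and the cPPT/CTS lie upstream of the expression cassette. A WPRE and a self-inactivating ΔU3 3' LTR lie downstream, so the integrated provirus lacks LTR-driven transcription. Expression comes from the human EF-1α core promoter with its intron A, which gives strong constitutive transcription in many cell types. This promoter drives TagBFP, a monomeric blue fluorescent protein, followed about 70 nt later by the 906-bp MTCH2 coding sequence. The feature table does not annotate the short intervening segment, so the record does not establish whether TagBFP is fused directly to MTCH2 or separated from it by a linker or a self-cleaving peptide. In either case, blue fluorescence marks transduced cells.

The associated work characterises MTCH2 as a mitochondrial outer membrane protein insertase. That context suggests uses such as stable re-expression or overexpression of MTCH2, for example in rescue experiments, though the record states only that it expresses exogenous MTCH2.
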