Addgene plasmid #226750: pAG496
Purpose: Expresses exogenous MTCH2
Depositing lab: Jonathan Weissman. Depositing organization: Whitehead Institute for Biomedical Research. Publication: MTCH2 is a mitochondrial outer membrane protein insertase. Guna A, Stevens TA, Inglis AJ, Replogle JM, Esantsi TK, Muthukumar G, Shaffer KCL, Wang ML, Pogson AN, Jones JJ, Lomenick B, Chou TF, Weissman JS, Voorhees RM. Science. 2022 Oct 21;378(6617):317-322. doi: 10.1126/science.add1856. Epub 2022 Oct 20. PubMed 36264797.
Backbone
  Vector backbone: MH0006
  Vector type: Lentiviral
Growth in bacteria
  Bacterial resistance: Ampicillin, 100 μg/mL
  Growth temperature: 37°C
  Growth strain: NEB Stable
  Copy number: High Copy
Gene/Insert
  Gene/Insert name: MTCH2
  Species: H. sapiens (human)
  Insert size (bp): 906
  Entrez Gene: MTCH2 (a.k.a. HSPC032, MIMP, SLC25A50)
  Cloning method: Gibson Cloning
Terms and licenses: Academic/Nonprofit Terms; Industry Terms: Not Available to Industry
Depositor comments: Please also see the paper Triaging of α-helical proteins to the mitochondrial outer membrane by distinct chaperone machinery based on substrate topology, Mol Cell . 2024 Mar 21;84(6):1101-1119.e9. doi: 10.1016/j.molcel.2024.01.028. Epub 2024 Feb 29. https://pubmed.ncbi.nlm.nih.gov/38428433/
How to cite: pAG496 was a gift from Jonathan Weissman (Addgene plasmid # 226750 ; http://n2t.net/addgene:226750 ; RRID:Addgene_226750)
